Addgene plasmid #73836: h-Plekhm1_EGFP
Purpose: Express human Plekhm1 in mammalian cells
Depositing lab: Paul Odgren. Depositing organization: University of Massachusetts, Worcester. Publication: Involvement of PLEKHM1 in osteoclastic vesicular transport and osteopetrosis in incisors absent rats and humans. Van Wesenbeeck L, Odgren PR, Coxon FP, Frattini A, Moens P, Perdu B, MacKay CA, Van Hul E, Timmermans JP, Vanhoenacker F, Jacobs R, Peruzzi B, Teti A, Helfrich MH, Rogers MJ, Villa A, Van Hul W. J Clin Invest. 2007 Apr;117(4):919-30. 10.1172/JCI30328 PubMed 17404618.
Backbone
  Vector backbone: pEGFP-N1
  Backbone manufacturer: Clontech
  Backbone size w/o insert (bp): 4700
  Total vector size (bp): 7871
  Vector type: Mammalian Expression
  Selectable markers: Neomycin (select with G418)
Growth in bacteria
  Bacterial resistance: Kanamycin, 50 μg/mL
  Growth temperature: 37°C
  Growth strain: DH5alpha
  Copy number: High Copy
Gene/Insert
  Gene/Insert name: Plekhm1
  Species: H. sapiens (human)
  Insert size (bp): 3171
  Entrez Gene: PLEKHM1 (a.k.a. AP162, B2, OPTA3, OPTB6)
  Tag / fusion protein: GFP (C terminal on backbone)
  Cloning method: Restriction Enzyme; 5′ cloning site Xho1 (unknown if destroyed); 3′ cloning site HindIII (unknown if destroyed)
  Sequencing primers: 5′ CMV fwd primer
Terms and licenses: Academic/Nonprofit Terms; Industry Terms: Not Available to Industry
How to cite: h-Plekhm1_EGFP was a gift from Paul Odgren (Addgene plasmid # 73836 ; http://n2t.net/addgene:73836 ; RRID:Addgene_73836)
