[The description below was written by a language model from this plasmid's Addgene catalogue record and pLannotate feature annotations shown in this document.]
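Description:
h-Plekhm1_EGFP is a mammalian expression plasmid built on the Clontech pEGFP-N1 backbone for producing human PLEKHM1 as a fusion with EGFP at its C terminus. The roughly 3.2 kb human PLEKHM1 coding sequence was cloned by restriction digestion into the XhoI and HindIII sites of the multiple cloning site, placing it downstream of the human cytomegalovirus immediate early enhancer and promoter and upstream of the backbone's EGFP open reading frame, separated from it by a short stretch of residual polylinker. Transcription of the fusion ends at the SV40 polyadenylation signal. The short large T antigen fragment annotated just after EGFP is most likely part of the SV40-derived 3′ region rather than a functional coding element.

The plasmid replicates at high copy number in E. coli through a ColE1/pUC-type origin and also carries an f1 bacteriophage origin. A single Tn5 aminoglycoside phosphotransferase gene (NeoR/KanR) serves both hosts: a bacterial bla-type promoter drives it for kanamycin selection in bacteria, while the SV40 early promoter drives it in mammalian cells for G418 selection of stable transfectants, with the HSV thymidine kinase polyadenylation signal terminating the transcript. The small ble and bGH poly(A) fragments in the annotation appear to be incidental partial matches. The sequenced record is 7,835 nt, slightly shorter than the catalogued total of 7,871 bp.

The stated purpose is expression of human PLEKHM1 in mammalian cells. The fluorescent tag suits it to visualising the protein's subcellular localisation, consistent with the associated work on PLEKHM1 in osteoclast vesicular transport and osteopetrosis.
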