Features (pLannotate 1.2.2; 16 found; start..end, strand, type, name):
     61..364     +  enhancer       CMV enhancer: human cytomegalovirus immediate early enhancer
    365..568     +  promoter       CMV promoter: human cytomegalovirus (CMV) immediate early promoter
    591..618     +  misc_feature   MCS (fragment): multiple cloning site
    628..3795    +  CDS            PLEKHM1: PKHM1_HUMAN - Also known as KIAA0356. Experimental evidence at protein level: Swiss-Prot protein existence level 1. (Microbial infection) In case of infection contributes to Salmonella typhimurium pathogenesis by supporting the integrity of the Salmonella-containing vacuole (SCV) probably in concert with the HOPS complex and Rab7. From Homo sapiens (Human).
   3795..3839    +  misc_feature   MCS (fragment): multiple cloning site
   3853..4572    +  CDS            EGFP: the original enhanced GFP (Yang et al., 1996) mammalian codon-optimized
   4589..4672    +  CDS            large T antigen (fragment): large T antigen from SV40 (simian virus 40)
   4695..4816    +  polyA_signal   SV40 poly(A) signal: SV40 polyadenylation signal
   4850..5278    -  rep_origin     f1 ori (sequence partly withheld): f1 bacteriophage origin of replication; arrow indicates direction of (+) strand synthesis
   5305..5409    +  promoter       AmpR promoter: bla
   5478..5688    +  promoter       SV40 promoter: SV40 early promoter
   5731..6525    +  CDS            NeoR/KanR: aminoglycoside phosphotransferase from Tn5; aph(3')-II (or nptII); confers resistance to neomycin, kanamycin, and G418 (Geneticin®)
   6546..6698    +  CDS            ble (fragment): BLE_KLEPN - Experimental evidence at protein level: Swiss-Prot protein existence level 1. Binding protein with a strong affinity to the bleomycin family of antibiotics. Binds to CL990; an antimitotic-antibiotic compound. From Klebsiella pneumoniae.
   6757..6804    +  polyA_signal   HSV TK poly(A) signal: herpes simplex virus thymidine kinase polyadenylation signal (Cole and Stacy, 1985)
   6895..6911    -  polyA_signal   bGH poly(A) signal (fragment): bovine growth hormone polyadenylation signal
   7133..7721    +  rep_origin     ori: high-copy-number ColE1/pMB1/pBR322/pUC origin of replication
>Addgene plasmid #73836 | h-Plekhm1_EGFP | addgene full sequence | sequence record 381314 | Addgene NGS Result
TAGTTATTAATAGTAATCAATTACGGGGTCATTAGTTCATAGCCCATATATGGAGTTCCGCGTTACATAA
CTTACGGTAAATGGCCCGCCTGGCTGACCGCCCAACGACCCCCGCCCATTGACGTCAATAATGACGTATG
TTCCCATAGTAACGCCAATAGGGACTTTCCATTGACGTCAATGGGTGGAGTATTTACGGTAAACTGCCCA
CTTGGCAGTACATCAAGTGTATCATATGCCAAGTACGCCCCCTATTGACGTCAATGACGGTAAATGGCCC
GCCTGGCATTATGCCCAGTACATGACCTTATGGGACTTTCCTACTTGGCAGTACATCTACGTATTAGTCA
TCGCTATTACCATGGTGATGCGGTTTTGGCAGTACATCAATGGGCGTGGATAGCGGTTTGACTCACGGGG
ATTTCCAAGTCTCCACCCCATTGACGTCAATGGGAGTTTGTTTTGGCACCAAAATCAACGGGACTTTCCA
AAATGTCGTAACAACTCCGCCCCATTGACGCAAATGGGCGGTAGGCGTGTACGGTGGGAGGTCTATATAA
GCAGAGCTGGTTTAGTGAACCGTCAGATCCGCTAGCGCTACCGGACTCAGATCTCGAGTGAGTGGAGATG
CTTTCAGTGGTGGAGAATGGACTGGACCCCCAGGCTGCCATCCCGGTCATCAAGAAGAAGCTGGTGGGAT
CCGTGAAGGCCTTGCAGAAGCAGTACGTGTCCCTGGACACGGTGGTCACTAGTGAAGACGGAGATGCCAA
CACCATGTGCAGCGCCCTGGAGGCCGTATTTATCCATGGCCTGCACGCCAAGCACATCCGAGCTGAGGCC
GGAGGAAAAAGGAAGAAAAGTGCCCACCAGAAGCCTCTGCCCCAGCCTGTCTTCTGGCCCCTCCTGAAAG
CTGTCACCCACAAACACATCATCTCAGAGTTGGAGCACCTGACGTTTGTCAACACGGATGTGGGCCGCTG
CCGGGCATGGCTGCGGCTGGCCCTGAACGATGGCCTGATGGAGTGCTACCTGAAGCTGCTGCTGCAGGAG
CAGGCCCGCTTGCATGAGTACTACCAGCCCACCGCCCTGCTCCGGGATGCTGAGGAGGGCGAGTTCCTCC
TTAGCTTCCTGCAGGGCCTCACGTCCTTGTCCTTCGAACTCTCCTACAAGTCTGCCATCTTAAATGAGTG
GACGCTCACCCCATTGGCCCTGTCTGGGCTTTGCCCGCTTTCTGAGCTGGACCCTCTCTCTACCTCTGGT
GCAGAACTACAGCGGAAGGAATCTCTGGATTCCATTTCCCATTCTTCAGGCTCTGAAGACATCGAAGTCC
ATCACTCGGGCCATAAGATACGGAGGAACCAGAAGCTGACTGCCTCCTCCCTCAGCCTGGACACGGCCAG
TTCATCCCAGCTGTCCTGCAGCCTAAACTCTGATAGCTGCTTACTCCAAGAGAATGGCTCCAAGAGTCCA
GACCATTGCGAGGAGCCCATGTCCTGTGACTCAGACCTGGGCACAGCAAATGCTGAGGACTCAGACCGGT
CTCTGCAAGAGGTATTGTTGGAATTCAGCAAAGCCCAGGTAAACTCTGTGCCAACCAACGGACTGAGCCA
AGAAACAGAGATCCCCACACCACAGGCCTCGCTCTCCCTCCATGGCCTCAACACCAGCACATACCTGCAC
TGTGAGGCACCTGCAGAGCCCCTTCCTGCCCAGGCAGCCTCTGGAACTCAAGATGGTGTCCACGTGCAGG
AGCCGCGTCCCCAGGCGCCCAGCCCCCTGGACTTACAGCAGCCTGTAGAGAGCACCTCAGGCCAGCAGCC
TTCTAGTACTGTCAGCGAGACAGCCAGAGAAGTGGGCCAAGGGAATGGCCTGCAGAAGGCCCAGGCTCAT
GACGGAGCTGGTCTGAAGCTGGTAGTTTCCTCACCCACCAGTCCGAAAAACAAGAGCTGGATCTCAGAGG
ATGACTTCTACCGGCCTTCCCGGGAGCAACCCCTGGAGAGTGCTTCAGACCACCCAATAGCTTCTTACAG
GGGGACTCCAGGGTCAAGGCCTGGTCTCCACAGGCATTTTTCTCAAGAACCAAGAAAAAACTGCTCCCTG
GGGGCGTTAGACCAAGCGTGTGTACCTTCCCCAGGAAGAAGGCAAGCCCAGGCAGCCCCATCCCAGGGGC
ATAAGAGCTTCCGGGTGGTACACCGGAGACAGATGGGACTGTCCAACCCATTCCGGGGTCTCATGAAGCT
GGGCACCGTGGAGCGGCGGGGGGCAATGGGCATCTGGAAGGAGCTCTTCTGCGAGCTCTCCCCGCTGGAG
TTCCGCCTCTACCTGAGCAACGAGGAGCACACCTGTGTGGAGAACTGCTCGCTGCTTCGCTGTGAGTCTG
TGGGGCCAGCCCATAGTGATGGGCGCTTTGAGCTGGTCTTCTCTGGCAAGAAGCTGGCCCTGCGCGCCTC
CTCCCAGGACGAAGCTGAGGACTGGCTGGACCGGGTGCGGGAGGCCCTGCAGAAGGTCCGGCCTCAGCAG
GAGGATGAGTGGGTGAACGTGCAGTACCCAGACCAGCCTGAGGAACCCCCCGAGGCGCCCCAGGGCTGCC
TCTCTCCCTCAGACCTGCTCTCGGAGCCCGCGGCCCTCCAGGGCACACAGTTTGACTGGTCGTCCGCCCA
GGTTCCAGAGCCAGATGCCATCAAGGAGTCCCTGCTGTACTTGTACATGGACAGGACCTGGATGCCCTAT
ATATTTTCTCTGTCCTTGGAGGCTCTGAAATGTTTCCGCATCAGGAACAATGAGAAGATGCTGAGTGACA
GCCACGGCGTGGAGACCATCCGGGACATCCTGCCAGACACCAGCCTTGGGGGCCCATCCTTCTTCAAAAT
CATCACGGCCAAGGCTGTCCTGAAGCTGCAGGCCGGAAACGCCGAGGAAGCCGCCCTGTGGAGGGATCTG
GTCCGCAAAGTCCTGGCATCCTACTTGGAGACAGCCGAGGAGGCGGTGACCCTGGGCGGGAGCCTGGATG
AAAACTGTCAGGAGGTGCTGAAATTTGCCACCCGGGAGAATGGCTTCCTGCTGCAGTACCTGGTGGCTAT
CCCCATGGAGAAAGGCCTTGACTCCCAAGGCTGCTTCTGCGCAGGCTGCTCCCGGCAGATCGGCTTCTCC
TTTGTACGACCCAAGCTCTGTGCCTTCTCTGGCCTCTATTACTGTGACATCTGCCACCAAGACGATGCCT
CAGTGATTCCGGCCAGGATCATCCACAACTGGGACCTCACCAAGCGCCCGATCTGCAGGCAGGCCCTGAA
GTTTCTGACACAGATCCGGGCCCAGCCCCTCATCAACCTGCAGATGGTGAACGCGTCTCTGTACGAGCAT
GTGGAGCGGATGCACCTCATTGGGAGGAGACGGGAGCAGCTGAAGCTCCTGGGGGATTACCTGGGCCTGT
GCCGGAGTGGCGCCCTGAAGGAGCTCAGCAAGAGGCTCAACCACAGGAATTATCTCTTGGAATCTCCGCA
TAGGTTCAGTGTTGCTGACCTCCAACAGATCGCAGACGGGGTGTATGAAGGATTCCTCAAGGCCCTGATT
GAATTTGCCTCCCAGCATGTCTACCACTGCGACCTGTGCACCCAGCGCGGCTTCATCTGCCAGATCTGCC
AGCACCACGACATCATCTTCCCCTTTGAGTTTGACACCACAGTCAGGTGTGCCGAGTGCAAGACCGTCTT
CCACCAGAGCTGCCAGGCTGTGGTGAAGAAGGGCTGCCCCCGCTGTGCCCGCCGGCGCAAGTACCAGGAA
CAGAACATTTTCGCCAAGCTTCGAATTCTGCAGTCGACGGTACCGCGGGCCCGGGATCCACCGGTCGCCA
CCATGGTGAGCAAGGGCGAGGAGCTGTTCACCGGGGTGGTGCCCATCCTGGTCGAGCTGGACGGCGACGT
AAACGGCCACAAGTTCAGCGTGTCCGGCGAGGGCGAGGGCGATGCCACCTACGGCAAGCTGACCCTGAAG
TTCATCTGCACCACCGGCAAGCTGCCCGTGCCCTGGCCCACCCTCGTGACCACCCTGACCTACGGCGTGC
AGTGCTTCAGCCGCTACCCCGACCACATGAAGCAGCACGACTTCTTCAAGTCCGCCATGCCCGAAGGCTA
CGTCCAGGAGCGCACCATCTTCTTCAAGGACGACGGCAACTACAAGACCCGCGCCGAGGTGAAGTTCGAG
GGCGACACCCTGGTGAACCGCATCGAGCTGAAGGGCATCGACTTCAAGGAGGACGGCAACATCCTGGGGC
ACAAGCTGGAGTACAACTACAACAGCCACAACGTCTATATCATGGCCGACAAGCAGAAGAACGGCATCAA
GGTGAACTTCAAGATCCGCCACAACATCGAGGACGGCAGCGTGCAGCTCGCCGACCACTACCAGCAGAAC
ACCCCCATCGGCGACGGCCCCGTGCTGCTGCCCGACAACCACTACCTGAGCACCCAGTCCGCCCTGAGCA
AAGACCCCAACGAGAAGCGCGATCACATGGTCCTGCTGGAGTTCGTGACCGCCGCCGGGATCACTCTCGG
CATGGACGAGCTGTACAAGTAAAGCGGCCGCGACTCTAGATCATAATCAGCCATACCACATTTGTAGAGG
TTTTACTTGCTTTAAAAAACCTCCCACACCTCCCCCTGAACCTGAAACATAAAATGAATGCAATTGTTGT
TGTTAACTTGTTTATTGCAGCTTATAATGGTTACAAATAAAGCAATAGCATCACAAATTTCACAAATAAA
GCATTTTTTTCACTGCATTCTAGTTGTGGTTTGTCCAAACTCATCAATGTATCTTAAGGCGTAAATTGTA
AGCGTTAATATTTTGTTAAAATTCGCGTTAAATTTTTGTTAAATCAGCTCATTTTTTAACCAATAGGCCG
AAATCGGCAAAATCCCTTATAAATCAAAAGAATAGACCGAGATAGGGT
[37 nt withheld, positions 4949-4985]
AAAGAACGTGGACTCCAACGTCAAAGG
[49 nt withheld, positions 5013-5061]
T
[91 nt withheld, positions 5063-5153]
G
[124 nt withheld, positions 5155-5278]
CAGGTGGCACTTTTCGGGGAAATGTGCGCGGAACCCCTATTTGTTTATTTTTCTAAATACATTCAAATAT
GTATCCGCTCATGAGACAATAACCCTGATAAATGCTTCAATAATATTGAAAAAGGAAGAGTCCTGAGGCG
GAAAGAACCAGCTGTGGAATGTGTGTCAGTTAGGGTGTGGAAAGTCCCCAGGCTCCCCAGCAGGCAGAAG
TATGCAAAGCATGCATCTCAATTAGTCAGCAACCATAGTCCCGCCCCTAACTCCGCCCATCCCGCCCCTA
ACTCCGCCCAGTTCCGCCCATTCTCCGCCCCATGGCTGACTAATTTTTTTTATTTATGCAGAGGCCGAGG
CCGCCTCGGCCTCTGAGCTATTCCAGAAGTAGTGAGGAGGCTTTTTTGGAGGCCTAGGCTTTTGCAAAGA
TCGATCAAGAGACAGGATGAGGATCGTTTCGCATGATTGAACAAGATGGATTGCACGCAGGTTCTCCGGC
CGCTTGGGTGGAGAGGCTATTCGGCTATGACTGGGCACAACAGACAATCGGCTGCTCTGATGCCGCCGTG
TTCCGGCTGTCAGCGCAGGGGCGCCCGGTTCTTTTTGTCAAGACCGACCTGTCCGGTGCCCTGAATGAAC
TGCAAGACGAGGCAGCGCGGCTATCGTGGCTGGCCACGACGGGCGTTCCTTGCGCAGCTGTGCTCGACGT
TGTCACTGAAGCGGGAAGGGACTGGCTGCTATTGGGCGAAGTGCCGGGGCAGGATCTCCTGTCATCTCAC
CTTGCTCCTGCCGAGAAAGTATCCATCATGGCTGATGCAATGCGGCGGCTGCATACGCTTGATCCGGCTA
CCTGCCCATTCGACCACCAAGCGAAACATCGCATCGAGCGAGCACGTACTCGGATGGAAGCCGGTCTTGT
CGATCAGGATGATCTGGACGAAGAGCATCAGGGGCTCGCGCCAGCCGAACTGTTCGCCAGGCTCAAGGCG
AGCATGCCCGACGGCGAGGATCTCGTCGTGACCCATGGCGATGCCTGCTTGCCGAATATCATGGTGGAAA
ATGGCCGCTTTTCTGGATTCATCGACTGTGGCCGGCTGGGTGTGGCGGACCGCTATCAGGACATAGCGTT
GGCTACCCGTGATATTGCTGAAGAGCTTGGCGGCGAATGGGCTGACCGCTTCCTCGTGCTTTACGGTATC
GCCGCTCCCGATTCGCAGCGCATCGCCTTCTATCGCCTTCTTGACGAGTTCTTCTGAGCGGGACTCTGGG
GTTCGAAATGACCGACCAAGCGACGCCCAACCTGCCATCACGAGATTTCGATTCCACCGCCGCCTTCTAT
GAAAGGTTGGGCTTCGGAATCGTTTTCCGGGACGCCGGCTGGATGATCCTCCAGCGCGGGGATCTCATGC
TGGAGTTCTTCGCCCACCCTAGGGGGAGGCTAACTGAAACACGGAAGGAGACAATACCGGAAGGAACCCG
CGCTATGACGGCAATAAAAAGACAGAATAAAACGCACGGTGTTGGGTCGTTTGTTCATAAACGCGGGGTT
CGGTCCCAGGGCTGGCACTCTGTCGATACCCCACCGAGACCCCATTGGGGCCAATACGCCCGCGTTTCTT
CCTTTTCCCCACCCCACCCCCCAAGTTCGGGTGAAGGCCCAGGGCTCGCAGCCAACGTCGGGGCGGCAGG
CCCTGCCATAGCCTCAGGTTACTCATATATACTTTAGATTGATTTAAAACTTCATTTTTAATTTAAAAGG
ATCTAGGTGAAGATCCTTTTTGATAATCTCATGACCAAAATCCCTTAACGTGAGTTTTCGTTCCACTGAG
CGTCAGACCCCGTAGAAAAGATCAAAGGATCTTCTTGAGATCCTTTTTTTCTGCGCGTAATCTGCTGCTT
GCAAACAAAAAAACCACCGCTACCAGCGGTGGTTTGTTTGCCGGATCAAGAGCTACCAACTCTTTTTCCG
AAGGTAACTGGCTTCAGCAGAGCGCAGATACCAAATACTGTTCTTCTAGTGTAGCCGTAGTTAGGCCACC
ACTTCAAGAACTCTGTAGCACCGCCTACATACCTCGCTCTGCTAATCCTGTTACCAGTGGCTGCTGCCAG
TGGCGATAAGTCGTGTCTTACCGGGTTGGACTCAAGACGATAGTTACCGGATAAGGCGCAGCGGTCGGGC
TGAACGGGGGGTTCGTGCACACAGCCCAGCTTGGAGCGAACGACCTACACCGAACTGAGATACCTACAGC
GTGAGCTATGAGAAAGCGCCACGCTTCCCGAAGGGAGAAAGGCGGACAGGTATCCGGTAAGCGGCAGGGT
CGGAACAGGAGAGCGCACGAGGGAGCTTCCAGGGGGAAACGCCTGGTATCTTTATAGTCCTGTCGGGTTT
CGCCACCTCTGACTTGAGCGTCGATTTTTGTGATGCTCGTCAGGGGGGCGGAGCCTATGGAAAAACGCCA
GCAACGCGGCCTTTTTACGGTTCCTGGCCTTTTGCTGGCCTTTTGCTCACATGTTCTTTCCTGCGTTATC
CCCTGATTCTGTGGATAACCGTATTACCGCCATGCAT
