>Addgene plasmid #73836 | h-Plekhm1_EGFP | addgene partial sequence | sequence record 140205 | CMV-F 5'-CGCAAATGGGCGGTAGGCGTG-3'
GAGCTGGTTTAGTGAACCGTCAGATCCGCTAGCGCTACCGGACTCAGATCTCGAGTGAGTGGAGATGCTT
TCAGTGGTGGAGAATGGACTGGACCCCCAGGCTGCCATCCCGGTCATCAAGAAGAAGCTGGTGGGATCCG
TGAAGGCCTTGCAGAAGCAGTACGTGTCCCTGGACACGGTGGTCACTAGTGAAGACGGAGATGCCAACAC
CATGTGCAGCGCCCTGGAGGCCGTATTTATCCATGGCCTGCACGCCAAGCACATCCGAGCTGAGGCCGGA
GGAAAAAGGAAGAAAAGTGCCCACCAGAAGCCTCTGCCCCAGCCTGTCTTCTGGCCCCTCCTGAAAGCTG
TCACCCACAAACACATCATCTCAGAGTTGGAGCACCTGACGTTTGTCAACACGGATGTGGGCCGCTGCCG
GGCATGGCTGCGGCTGGCCCTGAACGATGGCCTGATGGAGTGCTACCTGAAGCTGCTGCTGCAGGAGCAG
GCCCGCTTGCATGAGTACTACCAGCCCACCGCCCTGCTCCGGGATGCTGAGGAGGGCGAGTTCCTCCTTA
GCTTCCTGCAGGGCCTCACGTCCTTGTCCTTCGAACTCTCCTACAAGTCTGCCATCTTAAATGAGTGGAC
GCTCACCCCATTGGCCCTGTCTGGGCTTTGCCCGCTTTCTGAGCTGGACCCTCTCTCTACCTCTGGTGCA
GAACTACAGCGGAAGGAATCTCTGGATTCCATTTCCCATTCTTCAGGCTCTGAAGACATCGAAGTCCATC
ACTCGGGCCATAAGATACGGAGGAACCAGAAGCTGACTGCCTCCTCCCTCAGCCTGGACACGGCCAGTTC
ATCCCAGCTGTCCTGCAGCCTAAACTCTGATAGCTGCTTACTCCAAGAGAATGGCTCCAAGAGTC
