>Addgene plasmid #73836 | h-Plekhm1_EGFP | addgene partial sequence | sequence record 140206 | EGFP-N 5'-CGTCGCCGTCCAGCTCGACCAG-3'
CTCACCATGGTGGCGACCGGTGGATCCCGGGCCCGCGGTACCGTCGACTGCAGAATTCGAAGCTTGGCGA
AAATGTTCTGTTCCTGGTACTTGCGCCGGCGGGCACAGCGGGGGCAGCCCTTCTTCACCACAGCCTGGCA
GCTCTGGTGGAAGACGGTCTTGCACTCGGCACACCTGACTGTGGTGTCAAACTCAAAGGGGAAGATGATG
TCGTGGTGCTGGCAGATCTGGCAGATGAAGCCGCGCTGGGTGCACAGGTCGCAGTGGTAGACATGCTGGG
AGGCAAATTCAATCAGGGCCTTGAGGAATCCTTCATACACCCCGTCTGCGATCTGTTGGAGGTCAGCAAC
ACTGAACCTATGCGGAGATTCCAAGAGATAATTCCTGTGGTTGAGCCTCTTGCTGAGCTCCTTCAGGGCG
CCACTCCGGCACAGGCCCAGGTAATCCCCCAGGAGCTTCAGCTGCTCCCGTCTCCTCCCAATGAGGTGCA
TCCGCTCCACATGCTCGTACAGAGACGCGTTCACCATCTGCAGGTTGATGAGGGGCTGGGCCCGGATCTG
TGTCAGAAACTTCAGGGCCTGCCTGCAGATCGGGCGCTTGGTGAGGTCCCAGTTGTGGATGATCCTGGCC
GGAATCACTGAGGCATCGTCTTGGTGGCAGATGTCACAGTAATAGAGGCCAGAGAAGGCACAGAGCTTGG
GTCGTACAAAGGAGAAGCCGATCTGCCGGGAGCAGCCTGCGCAGAAGCAGCCTTGGGAGTCAAGGCCTTT
CTCCATGGGGATAGCCACCAGGTACTGCAGCAGGAAGCCATTCTCCCGGGTGGCAAATTTCAGCACCTCC
TGACAGTTTTCATCCAGGCTCCCGCCCAGGGTCACCGCCTCCTCGGCTGTCTCCAAGTAGGATGCCAGGA
CTTTGCGGAC
